>Addgene plasmid #147170 | pAc5.1B-lambdaN-HA-DmNot1_1147-1386-L1280A_P | depositor full sequence | sequence record 289617 | Full Sequence
CTTCAAGGAATTAATTCTATATTCTAAAAACACAAATGATACTTCTAAAAAAAATCATGAATGGCATCAA
CTCTGAATCAAATCTTTGCAGATGCACCTACTTCTCATTTCCACTGTCACATCATTTTTCCAGATCTCGC
TGCCTGTTATGTGGCCCACAAACCAAGACACGTTTTATGGCCATTAAAGCTGGCTGATCGTCGCCAAACA
CCAAATACATATCAATATGTACATTCGAGAAAGAAGCGATCAAAGAAGCGTCTTCGGGCGAGTAGGAGAA
TGCGGAGGAGAAGGAGAACGAGCTGATCTAGTATCTCTCCACAATCCAATGCCAACTGACCAACTGGCCA
TATTCGGAGCAATTTGAAGCCAATTTCCATCGCCTGGCGATCGCTCCATTCTTGGCTATATGTTTTTCAC
CGTTCCCGGGGCCATTTTCAAAGACTCGTCGGTAAGATAAGATTGTGTCACTCGCTGTCTCTCTTCATTT
GTCGAAGAATGCTGAGGAATTTCGCGATGACGTCGGCGAGTATTTTGAAGAATGAGAATAATTTGTATTT
ATACGAAAATCAGTTAGTGGAATTTTCTACAAAAACATGTTATCTATAGATAATTTTGTTGCAAAATATG
TTGACTATGACAAAGATTGTATGTATATACCTTTAATGTATTCTCATTTTCTTATGTATTTATAATGGCA
ATGATGATACTGATGATATTTTAAGATGATGCCAGACCACAGGCTGATTTCTGCGTCTTTTGCCGAACGC
AGTGCATGTGCGGTTGTTGTTTTTTGGAATAGTTTCAATTTTCGGACTGTCCGCTTTGATTTCAGTTTCT
TGGCTTATTCAAAAAGCAAAGTAAAGCCAAAAAAGCGAGATGGCAATACCAAATGCGGCAAAACGGTAGT
GGAAGGAAAGGGGTGCGGGGCAGCGGAAGGAAGGGTGGGGCGGGGCGTGGCGGGGTCTGTGGCTGGGCGC
GACGTCACCGACGTTGGAGCCACTCCTTTGACCATGTGTGCGTGTGTGTATTATTCGTGTCTCGCCACTC
GCCGGTTGTTTTTTTCTTTTTATCTCGCTCTCTCTAGCGCCATCTCGTACGCATGCTCAACGCACCGCAT
GTTGCCGTGTCCTTTATGCGTCATTTTGGCTCGAAATAGGCAATTATTTAAACAAAGATTAGTCAACGAA
AACGCTAAAATAAATAAGTCTACAATATGGTTACTTATTGCCATGTGTGTGCAGCCAACGATAGCAACAA
AAGCAACAACACAGTGGCTTTCCCTCTTTCACTTTTTGTTTGCAAGCGCGTGCGAGCAAGACGGCACGAC
CGGCAAACGCAATTACGCTGACAAAGAGCAGACGAAGTTTTGGCCGAAAAACATCAAGGCGCCTGATACG
AATGCATTTGCAATAACAATTGCGATATTTAATATTGTTTATGAAGCTGTTTGACTTCAAAACACACAAA
AAAAAAAATAAAACAAATTATTTGAAAGAGAATTAGGAATCGGACAGCTTATCGTTACGGGCTAACAGCA
CACCGAGACGAAATAGCTTACCTGACGTCACAGCCTCTGGAAGAACTGCCGCCAAGCAGAGAGAGAGAGA
AAAAGAGGGAGAGCAGCTTAGACCGCATGTGCTTGTGTGTGAGGCGTCTCTCTCTTCGTCTCCTGTTTGC
GCAAACGCATAGACTGCACTGAGAAAATCGATTACCTATTTTTTATGAATGAATATTTGCACTATTACTA
TTCAAAACTATTAAGATAGCAATCACATTCAATAGCCAAATACTATACCACCTGAGCGATGCAACGAAAT
GATCAATTTGAGCAAAAATGCTGCATATTTAGGACGGCATCATTATAGAAATGCTTCTTGCTGTGTACTT
TTCTCTCGTCTGGCAGCTGTTTCGCCGTTATTGTTAAAACCGGCTTAAGTTAGGTGTGTTTTCTACGACT
AGTGATGCCCCTACTAGAAGATGTGTGTTGCACAAATGTCCCTGAATAACCAATTTGAAGTGCAGATAGC
AGTAAACGTAAGCTAATATGAATATTATTTAACTGTAATGTTTTAATATCGCTGGACATTACTAATAAAC
CCACTATAAACACATGTACATATGTATGTTTTGGCATACAATGAGTAGTTGGGGAAAAAATGTGTAAAAG
CACCGTGACCATCACAGCATAAAGATAACCAGCTGAAGTATCGAATATGAGTAACCCCCAAATTGAATCA
CATGCCGCAACTGATAGGACCCATGGAAGTACACTCTTCATGGCGATATACAAGACACACACAAGCACGA
ACACCCAGTTGCGGAGGAAATTCTCCGTAAATGAAAACCCAATCGGCGAACAATTCATACCCATATATGG
TAAAAGTTTTGAACGCGACTTGAGAGCGGAGAGCATTGCGGCTGATAAGGTTTTAGCGCTAAGCGGGCTT
TATAAAACGGGCTGCGGGACCAGTTTTCATATCACTACCGTTTGAGTTCTTGTGCTGTGTGGATACTCCT
CCCGACACAAAGCCGCTCCATCAGCCAGCAGTCGTCTAATCCAGAGACCCCGGATCGGGGTACCAACATG
GACGCACAAACACGACGACGTGAGCGTCGCGCTGAGAAACAAGCTCAATGGAAAGCTGCAAACGGTGGAT
CTCCTCCACATATGGCTTACCCATACGATGTTCCAGATTACGCTCCTCCAAGCTTAATTAAGATGGTGAC
TGTGCCACCAGAGCCTGTGCAGGACAAAACTGCCTTTATTTTCAACAACTTGAGCCAGCTGAACATACCG
CAGAAGTGCGATGAGATAAAGGAGATTATGACCAAGGAGTATTGGCCGTGGCTAGCGCAATATCTGGTCC
TCAAACGCGCATCAATGGAGTTCAACTTCCACACACTATATTACAACTTTTTGGATGCCCTTAAAAACGG
CGAGATCAACCGATTCGTAACCAAAGAGACCCTACGCAACATCAAGGTACTCTTGCGCTCCGATAAGGGA
GTTATTAATTTCTCCGATCGAAGTCTGTTGAAGAACCTCGGACACTGGTTGGGCATGATGACCTTAGGTC
GCAATCGCCCCATCCTGCAGTTGGATCTGGATCTTAAATCCCTTGCGGCTGAGGCTTACCACAAGGGCCA
GCAGGAACTGCTTTTTGTGGTTCCTTTCGTAGCCAAGATCCTTGAGTCATCCGCCAAGTCTCGCATCTTC
CGATCGCCCAATCCATGGACAATGGGTATCATGTACGTGCTTGCTGAGCTTCACCAGGAGCCAGACCTTA
AGCTGAACCTGAAGTTTGAAATCGAAGTACTCTGCAAAACACTTAATCTGGAGTTGGCCAAGTTGCGACA
AGTGATCTACCTGAAGGATCCCAATCGAACTCACCGGATTGAAGAGCAGATGTCGCAACCAAAACCGAAA
CAACTTGAGCCAGTGTGATCTAGAGGGCCCGCGGTTCGAAGGTAAGCCTATCCCTAACCCTCTCCTCGGT
CTCGATTCTACGCGTACCGGTCATCATCACCATCACCATTGAGTTTAAACCCGCTGATCAGCCTCGACTG
TGCCTTCTAAGGCCTGAGCTCGCTGATCAGCCTCGATCGAGGATCCAGACATGATAAGATACATTGATGA
GTTTGGACAAACCACAACTAGAATGCAGTGAAAAAAATGCTTTATTTGTGAAATTTGTGATGCTATTGCT
TTATTTGTAACCATTATAAGCTGCAATAAACAAGTTAACAACAACAATTGCATTCATTTTATGTTTCAGG
TTCAGGGGGAGGTGTGGGAGGTTTTTTAAAGCAAGTAAAACCTCTACAAATGTGGTATGGCTGATTATGA
TCAGTCGACCGATGCCCTTGAGAGCCTTCAACCCAGTCAGCTCCTTCCGGTGGGCGCGGGGCATGACTAT
CGTCGCCGCACTTATGACTGTCTTCTTTATCATGCAACTCGTAGGACAGGTGCCGGCAGCGCTCTGGGTC
ATTTTCGGCGAGGACCGCTTTCGCTGGAGCGCGACGATGATCGGCCTGTCGCTTGCGGTATTCGGAATCT
TGCACGCCCTCGCTCAAGCCTTCGTCACTGGTCCCGCCACCAAACGTTTCGGCGAGAAGCAGGCCATTAT
CGCCGGCATGGCGGCCGACGCGCTGGGCTACGTCTTGCTGGCGTTCGCGACGCGAGGCTGGATGGCCTTC
CCCATTATGATTCTTCTCGCTTCCGGCGGCATCGGGATGCCCGCGTTGCAGGCCATGCTGTCCAGGCAGG
TAGATGACGACCATCAGGGACAGCTTCAAGGATCGCTCGCGGCTCTTACCAGCCAGCAAAAGGCCAGGAA
CCGTAAAAAGGCCGCGTTGCTGGCGTTTTTCCATAGGCTCCGCCCCCCTGACGAGCATCACAAAAATCGA
CGCTCAAGTCAGAGGTGGCGAAACCCGACAGGACTATAAAGATACCAGGCGTTTCCCCCTGGAAGCTCCC
TCGTGCGCTCTCCTGTTCCGACCCTGCCGCTTACCGGATACCTGTCCGCCTTTCTCCCTTCGGGAAGCGT
GGCGCTTTCTCAATGCTCACGCTGTAGGTATCTCAGTTCGGTGTAGGTCGTTCGCTCCAAGCTGGGCTGT
GTGCACGAACCCCCCGTTCAGCCCGACCGCTGCGCCTTATCCGGTAACTATCGTCTTGAGTCCAACCCGG
TAAGACACGACTTATCGCCACTGGCAGCAGCCACTGGTAACAGGATTAGCAGAGCGAGGTATGTAGGCGG
TGCTACAGAGTTCTTGAAGTGGTGGCCTAACTACGGCTACACTAGAAGGACAGTATTTGGTATCTGCGCT
CTGCTGAAGCCAGTTACCTTCGGAAAAAGAGTTGGTAGCTCTTGATCCGGCAAACAAACCACCGCTGGTA
GCGGTGGTTTTTTTGTTTGCAAGCAGCAGATTACGCGCAGAAAAAAAGGATCTCAAGAAGATCCTTTGAT
CTTTTCTACGGGGTCTGACGCTCAGTGGAACGAAAACTCACGTTAAGGGATTTTGGTCATGAGATTATCA
AAAAGGATCTTCACCTAGATCCTTTTAAATTAAAAATGAAGTTTTAAATCAATCTAAAGTATATATGAGT
AAACTTGGTCTGACAGTTACCAATGCTTAATCAGTGAGGCACCTATCTCAGCGATCTGTCTATTTCGTTC
ATCCATAGTTGCCTGACTCCCCGTCGTGTAGATAACTACGATACGGGAGGGCTTACCATCTGGCCCCAGT
GCTGCAATGATACCGCGAGACCCACGCTCACCGGCTCCAGATTTATCAGCAATAAACCAGCCAGCCGGAA
GGGCCGAGCGCAGAAGTGGTCCTGCAACTTTATCCGCCTCCATCCAGTCTATTAATTGTTGCCGGGAAGC
TAGAGTAAGTAGTTCGCCAGTTAATAGTTTGCGCAACGTTGTTGCCATTGCTGCAGGCATCGTGGTGTCA
CGCTCGTCGTTTGGTATGGCTTCATTCAGCTCCGGTTCCCAACGATCAAGGCGAGTTACATGATCCCCCA
TGTTGTGCAAAAAAGCGGTTAGCTCCTTCGGTCCTCCGATCGTTGTCAGAAGTAAGTTGGCCGCAGTGTT
ATCACTCATGGTTATGGCAGCACTGCATAATTCTCTTACTGTCATGCCATCCGTAAGATGCTTTTCTGTG
ACTGGTGAGTACTCAACCAAGTCATTCTGAGAATAGTGTATGCGGCGACCGAGTTGCTCTTGCCCGGCGT
CAACACGGGATAATACCGCGCCACATAGCAGAACTTTAAAAGTGCTCATCATTGGAAAACGTTCTTCGGG
GCGAAAACTCTCAAGGATCTTACCGCTGTTGAGATCCAGTTCGATGTAACCCACTCGTGCACCCAACTGA
TCTTCAGCATCTTTTACTTTCACCAGCGTTTCTGGGTGAGCAAAAACAGGAAGGCAAAATGCCGCAAAAA
AGGGAATAAGGGCGACACGGAAATGTTGAATACTCATACTCTTCCTTTTTCAATATTATTGAAGCATTTA
TCAGGGTTATTGTCTCATGAGCGGATACATATTTGAATGTATTTAGAAAAATAAACAAATAGGGGTTCCG
CGCACATTTCCCCGAAAAGTGCCACCTGACGTCTAAGAAACCATTATTATCATGACATTAACCTATAAAA
ATAGGCGTATCACGAGGCCCTTTCGT
Features (pLannotate 1.2.2; 11 found; start..end, strand, type, name):
     56..2568    +  promoter       Ac5 promoter: Drosophila melanogaster actin 5C promoter
   2588..2653    +  CDS            N (fragment): REGN_LAMBD - Experimental evidence at protein level: Swiss-Prot protein existence level 1. Plays a role as a transcriptional antitermination factor that allows the virus to initiate its lytic phase. Activates expression of the delayed viral early genes by modifying host RNA polymerase (RNAP) into a form that is resistant to termination signals. This antitermination function requires the host NusA protein which serves to stabilize the interaction between antitermination protein N and host RNA polymerase. From Escherichia phage lambda (Bacteriophage lambda).
   2678..2704    +  CDS            3xHA (fragment): three tandem HA epitope tags
   2735..3442    +  CDS            Cnot1 (fragment): CNOT1_MOUSE - Also known as Kiaa1007. Experimental evidence at protein level: Swiss-Prot protein existence level 1. Scaffolding component of the CCR4-NOT complex which is one of the major cellular mRNA deadenylases and is linked to various cellular processes including bulk mRNA degradation, miRNA-mediated repression, translational repression during translational initiation and general transcription regulation. Additional complex functions may be a consequence of its influence on mRNA expression. Its scaffolding function implies its interaction with the catalytic complex module and diverse RNA-
   3471..3512    +  CDS            V5 tag: epitope tag from simian virus 5
   3612..3746    -  polyA_signal   SV40 poly(A) signal: SV40 polyadenylation signal
   3769..3853    -  CDS            large T antigen (fragment): large T antigen from SV40 (simian virus 40)
   3854..4324    +  CDS            TcR (fragment): tetracycline efflux protein; tet; confers resistance to tetracycline
   4368..4956    -  rep_origin     ori: high-copy-number ColE1/pMB1/pBR322/pUC origin of replication
   5127..5987    -  CDS            AmpR: β-lactamase; bla; confers resistance to ampicillin, carbenicillin, and related antibiotics
   5988..6092    -  promoter       AmpR promoter: bla
