[The description below was written by a language model from this plasmid's Addgene catalogue record and pLannotate feature annotations shown in this document.]
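Description:
pAc5.1B-lambdaN-HA-DmNot1_1147-1386-L1280A_P is an insect-cell expression plasmid that produces a tagged fragment of the Drosophila melanogaster Not1 protein, the scaffold subunit of the CCR4-NOT deadenylase complex. The catalogue lists the backbone as unknown, although the name and the annotated parts point to a pAc5.1-type vector. In bacteria it is maintained through a ColE1/pUC-type origin and selected with ampicillin via the AmpR (β-lactamase) gene and its own promoter. The record describes it as low copy even though the origin is annotated as a high-copy type. Short fragments of a tetracycline resistance gene and of SV40 large T antigen are also detected; these look like non-functional backbone remnants.

Expression is driven by the constitutive Drosophila actin 5C (Ac5) promoter and terminated by an SV40 polyadenylation signal. The open reading frame begins with a short fragment of the bacteriophage lambda N protein, the peptide that binds boxB RNA hairpins, followed by an HA epitope (annotated as a single-repeat-sized fragment of 3xHA) and then Not1 residues 1147–1386 carrying the L1280A substitution. The annotation tool labels this segment by homology to mouse Cnot1, but the record specifies the fly gene, with one silent change relative to the reference transcript. A V5 tag lies downstream of the insert, and the record does not say whether it is translated in frame.

The lambdaN fusion is the standard design for tethering assays, in which a protein is recruited to a boxB-containing reporter mRNA to test its effect on translation or mRNA stability. The record itself states only insect expression of the mutant fragment, and it does not explain the functional rationale for L1280A.
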