Addgene plasmid #147170: pAc5.1B-lambdaN-HA-DmNot1_1147-1386-L1280A_P
Purpose: Insect Expression of DmNot1_1147-1386-L1280A
Depositing lab: Elisa Izaurralde. Depositing organization: Max Planck Institute for Developmental Biology.
Backbone
  Vector backbone: Unknown
  Vector type: Insect Expression
Growth in bacteria
  Bacterial resistance: Ampicillin, 100 μg/mL
  Growth temperature: 37°C
  Growth strain: DH5alpha
  Copy number: Low Copy
Gene/Insert
  Gene/Insert name: DmNot1_1147-1386-L1280A
  Species: D. melanogaster (fly)
  Mutation: 1 silent mutation compared to the sequence given by NM_001103772.2.
  Entrez Gene: Not1 (a.k.a. Dmel_CG34407, CG1874, CG1884, CG34407, Dmel\CG34407, Dmel_CG1874, Dmel_CG1884, NOT, NOT1, anon-EST:Liang-1.29, anon-WO0118547.221, clone 1.29, not1)
  Cloning method: Unknown
Terms and licenses: Academic/Nonprofit Terms; Industry Terms: Not Available to Industry
Depositor comments: Plasmids from this collection were made available to the research community and donated after the lab closed. Please note that the sequence provided by the depositing laboratory may be theoretical/predicted or based on Sanger sequencing results. There may be discrepancies between sequencing results obtained by Addgene and the depositor sequence. If an Addgene verified sequence is not available, please contact before placing your order to request that our lab fully sequence the plasmid.
How to cite: pAc5.1B-lambdaN-HA-DmNot1_1147-1386-L1280A_P was a gift from Elisa Izaurralde (Addgene plasmid # 147170 ; http://n2t.net/addgene:147170 ; RRID:Addgene_147170)
